>Addgene plasmid #144592 | TFORF3116 | addgene full sequence | sequence record 389040 | Addgene NGS Result
TTAATGTAGTCTTATGCAATACTCTTGTAGTCTTGCAACATGGTAACGATGAGTTAGCAACATGCCTTAC
AAGGAGAGAAAAAGCACCGTGCATGCCGATTGGTGGAAGTAAGGTGGTACGATCGTGCCTTATTAGGAAG
GCAACAGACGGGTCTGACATGGATTGGACGAACCACTGAATTGCCGCATTGCAGAGATATTGTATTTAAG
TGCCTAGCTCGATACATAAACGGGTCTCTCTGGTTAGACCAGATCTGAGCCTGGGAGCTCTCTGGCTAAC
TAGGGAACCCACTGCTTAAGCCTCAATAAAGCTTGCCTTGAGTGCTTCAAGTAGTGTGTGCCCGTCTGTT
GTGTGACTCTGGTAACTAGAGATCCCTCAGACCCTTTTAGTCAGTGTGGAAAATCTCTAGCAGTGGCGCC
CGAACAGGGACTTGAAAGCGAAAGGGAAACCAGAGGAGCTCTCTCGACGCAGGACTCGGCTTGCTGAAGC
GCGCACGGCAAGAGGCGAGGGGCGGCGACTGGTGAGTACGCCAAAAATTTTGACTAGCGGAGGCTAGAAG
GAGAGAGATGGGTGCGAGAGCGTCAGTATTAAGCGGGGGAGAATTAGATCGCGATGGGAAAAAATTCGGT
TAAGGCCAGGGGGAAAGAAAAAATATAAATTAAAACATATAGTATGGGCAAGCAGGGAGCTAGAACGATT
CGCAGTTAATCCTGGCCTGTTAGAAACATCAGAAGGCTGTAGACAAATACTGGGACAGCTACAACCATCC
CTTCAGACAGGATCAGAAGAACTTAGATCATTATATAATACAGTAGCAACCCTCTATTGTGTGCATCAAA
GGATAGAGATAAAAGACACCAAGGAAGCTTTAGACAAGATAGAGGAAGAGCAAAACAAAAGTAAGACCAC
CGCACAGCAAGCGGCCGCTGATCTTCAGACCTGGAGGAGGAGATATGAGGGACAATTGGAGAAGTGAATT
ATATAAATATAAAGTAGTAAAAATTGAACCATTAGGAGTAGCACCCACCAAGGCAAAGAGAAGAGTGGTG
CAGAGAGAAAAAAGAGCAGTGGGAATAGGAGCTTTGTTCCTTGGGTTCTTGGGAGCAGCAGGAAGCACTA
TGGGCGCAGCGTCAATGACGCTGACGGTACAGGCCAGACAATTATTGTCTGGTATAGTGCAGCAGCAGAA
CAATTTGCTGAGGGCTATTGAGGCGCAACAGCATCTGTTGCAACTCACAGTCTGGGGCATCAAGCAGCTC
CAGGCAAGAATCCTGGCTGTGGAAAGATACCTAAAGGATCAACAGCTCCTGGGGATTTGGGGTTGCTCTG
GAAAACTCATTTGCACCACTGCTGTGCCTTGGAATGCTAGTTGGAGTAATAAATCTCTGGAACAGATTTG
GAATCACACGACCTGGATGGAGTGGGACAGAGAAATTAACAATTACACAAGCTTAATACACTCCTTAATT
GAAGAATCGCAAAACCAGCAAGAAAAGAATGAACAAGAATTATTGGAATTAGATAAATGGGCAAGTTTGT
GGAATTGGTTTAACATAACAAATTGGCTGTGGTATATAAAATTATTCATAATGATAGTAGGAGGCTTGGT
AGGTTTAAGAATAGTTTTTGCTGTACTTTCTATAGTGAATAGAGTTAGGCAGGGATATTCACCATTATCG
TTTCAGACCCACCTCCCAACCCCGAGGGGACCCATGCATTGCATCTCAATTAGTCAGCAACCAGGTGTGG
AAAGTCCCCAGGCTCCCCAGCAGGCAGAAGTATGCAAAGCATGCGTCTCAATTAGTCAGCAACCATAGTC
CCGCCCCTAACTCCGCCCATCCCGCCCCTAACTCCGCCCAGTTCCGCCCATTCTCCGCCCCATGGCTGAC
TAATTTTTTTTATTTATGCAGAGGCCGAGGCCGCCTCGGCCTCTGAGCTATTCCAGAAGTAGTGAGGAGG
CTTTTTTGGAGGCCTAGGCTTTTGCAAAAAGCTTTCTAGAGGTACCACCGGAGCTTACCATGACCGAGTA
CAAGCCCACGGTGCGCCTCGCCACCCGCGACGACGTCCCCAGGGCCGTACGCACCCTCGCCGCCGCGTTC
GCCGACTACCCCGCCACGCGCCACACCGTCGATCCGGACCGCCACATCGAGCGGGTCACCGAGCTGCAAG
AACTCTTCCTCACGCGCGTCGGGCTCGACATCGGCAAGGTGTGGGTCGCGGACGACGGCGCCGCCGTGGC
GGTCTGGACCACGCCGGAGAGCGTCGAAGCGGGGGCGGTGTTCGCCGAGATCGGCCCGCGCATGGCCGAG
TTGAGCGGTTCCCGGCTGGCCGCGCAGCAACAGATGGAAGGCCTCCTGGCGCCGCACCGGCCCAAGGAGC
CCGCGTGGTTCCTGGCCACCGTCGGCGTCTCGCCCGACCACCAGGGCAAGGGTCTGGGCAGCGCCGTCGT
GCTCCCCGGAGTGGAGGCGGCCGAGCGCGCCGGGGTGCCCGCCTTCCTGGAGACCTCCGCGCCCCGCAAC
CTCCCCTTCTACGAGCGGCTCGGCTTCACCGTCACCGCCGACGTCGAGGTGCCCGAAGGACCGCGCACCT
GGTGCATGACCCGCAAGCCCGGTGCCAGTTAACGAATTCTAGATCTTGAGACAAATGGCAGTATTCATCC
ACAATTTTAAAAGAAAAGGGGGGATTGGGGGGTACAGTGCAGGGGAAAGAATAGTAGACATAATAGCAAC
AGACATACAAACTAAAGAATTACAAAAACAAATTACAAAAATTCAAAATTTTCGGGTTTATTACAGGGAC
AGCAGAGATCCACTTTGGCGCCGGCTCGAGGCCTGCAGGTGCAAAGATGGATAAAGTTTTAAACAGAGAG
GAATCTTTGCAGCTAATGGACCTTCTAGGTCTTGAAAGGAGTGGGAATTGGCTCCGGTGCCCGTCAGTGG
GCAGAGCGCACATCGCCCACAGTCCCCGAGAAGTTGGGGGGAGGGGTCGGCAATTGAACCGGTGCCTAGA
GAAGGTGGCGCGGGGTAAACTGGGAAAGTGATGTCGTGTACTGGCTCCGCCTTTTTCCCGAGGGTGGGGG
AGAACCGTATATAAGTGCAGTAGTCGCCGTGAACGTTCTTTTTCGCAACGGGTTTGCCGCCAGAACACAG
GTAAGTGCCGTGTGTGGTTCCCGCGGGCCTGGCCTCTTTACGGGTTATGGCCCTTGCGTGCCTTGAATTA
CTTCCACCTGGCTGCAGTACGTGATTCTTGATCCCGAGCTTCGGGTTGGAAGTGGGTGGGAGAGTTCGAG
GCCTTGCGCTTAAGGAGCCCCTTCGCCTCGTGCTTGAGTTGAGGCCTGGCCTGGGCGCTGGGGCCGCCGC
GTGCGAATCTGGTGGCACCTTCGCGCCTGTCTCGCTGCTTTCGATAAGTCTCTAGCCATTTAAAATTTTT
GATGACCTGCTGCGACGCTTTTTTTCTGGCAAGATAGTCTTGTAAATGCGGGCCAAGATCTGCACACTGG
TATTTCGGTTTTTGGGGCCGCGGGCGGCGACGGGGCCCGTGCGTCCCAGCGCACATGTTCGGCGAGGCGG
GGCCTGCGAGCGCGGCCACCGAGAATCGGACGGGGGTAGTCTCAAGCTGGCCGGCCTGCTCTGGTGCCTG
GCCTCGCGCCGCCGTGTATCGCCCCGCCCTGGGCGGCAAGGCTGGCCCGGTCGGCACCAGTTGCGTGAGC
GGAAAGATGGCCGCTTCCCGGCCCTGCTGCAGGGAGCTCAAAATGGAGGACGCGGCGCTCGGGAGAGCGG
GCGGGTGAGTCACCCACACAAAGGAAAAGGGCCTTTCCGTCCTCAGCCGTCGCTTCATGTGACTCCACGG
AGTACCGGGCGCCGTCCAGGCACCTCGATTAGTTCTCGAGCTTTTGGAGTACGTCGTCTTTAGGTTGGGG
GGAGGGGTTTTATGCGATGGAGTTTCCCCACACTGAGTGGGTGGAGACTGAAGTTAGGCCAGCTTGGCAC
TTGATGTAATTCTCCTTGGAATTTGCCCTTTTTGAGTTTGGATCTTGGTTCATTCTCAAGCCTCAGACAG
TGGTTCAAAGTTTTTTTCTTCCATTTCAGGTGTCGTGAGGCTAGCACCGCCACCATGAAGCGACCCAAGG
AGCCGAGCGGCTCCGACGGGGAGTCCGACGGACCCATCGACGTGGGCCAAGAGGGCCAGCTGAGCCAGAT
GGCCAGGCCGCTGTCCACCCCCAGCTCTTCGCAGATGCAAGCCAGGAAGAAACACAGAGGGATCATAGAG
AAACGGCGTCGAGACCGCATCAACAGTAGCCTTTCTGAATTGCGACGCTTGGTCCCCACTGCCTTTGAGA
AACAGGGCTCTTCCAAGCTGGAGAAAGCCGAGGTCTTGCAGATGACGGTGGATCACTTGAAAATGCTCCA
TGCCACTGGTGGGACAGGATTCTTTGATGCCCGAGCCCTGGCAGTTGACTTCCGGAGCATTGGTTTTCGG
GAGTGCCTCACTGAGGTCATCAGGTACCTGGGGGTCCTTGAAGGGCCCAGCAGCCGTGCAGACCCCGTCC
GGATTCGCCTTCTCTCCCACCTCAACAGCTACGCAGCCGAGATGGAGCCTTCGCCCACGCCCACTGGCCC
TTTGGCCTTCCCTGCCTGGCCCTGGTCTTTCTTCCATAGCTGTCCAGGGCTGCCAGCCCTGAGCAACCAG
CTCGCCATCCTGGGAAGAGTGCCCAGCCCTGTCCTCCCCGGTGTCTCCTCTCCTGCTTACCCCATCCCAG
CCCTCCGAACCGCTCCCCTTCGCAGAGCCACAGGCATCATCCTGCCAGCCCGGAGGAATGTGCTGCCCAG
TCGAGGGGCATCTTCCACCCGGAGGGCCCGCCCCCTAGAGAGGCCAGCGACCCCTGTGCCTGTCGCCCCC
AGCAGCAGGGCTGCCAGGAGCAGCCACATCGCTCCCCTCCTGCAGTCTTCCTCCCCAACACCCCCTGGTC
CTACAGGGTCGGCTGCTTACGTGGCTGTTCCCACCCCCAACTCATCCTCCCCAGGGCCAGCTGGGAGGCC
AGCGGGAGCCATGCTCTACCACTCCTGGGTCTCTGAAATCACTGAAATCGGGGCTTTCTAGTAATGAACT
AGTCCGTAACTTGAAAGTATTTCGATTTCTTGGCTTTATATATCTTGTGGAAAGGACGAAGACCAAATCA
TTTATGAGTCCCGACGCGTTAAGTCGACAATCAACCTCTGGATTACAAAATTTGTGAAAGATTGACTGGT
ATTCTTAACTATGTTGCTCCTTTTACGCTATGTGGATACGCTGCTTTAATGCCTTTGTATCATGCTATTG
CTTCCCGTATGGCTTTCATTTTCTCCTCCTTGTATAAATCCTGGTTGCTGTCTCTTTATGAGGAGTTGTG
GCCCGTTGTCAGGCAACGTGGCGTGGTGTGCACTGTGTTTGCTGACGCAACCCCCACTGGTTGGGGCATT
GCCACCACCTGTCAGCTCCTTTCCGGGACTTTCGCTTTCCCCCTCCCTATTGCCACGGCGGAACTCATCG
CCGCCTGCCTTGCCCGCTGCTGGACAGGGGCTCGGCTGTTGGGCACTGACAATTCCGTGGTGTTGTCGGG
GAAATCATCGTCCTTTCCTTGGCTGCTCGCCTGTGTTGCCACCTGGATTCTGCGCGGGACGTCCTTCTGC
TACGTCCCTTCGGCCCTCAATCCAGCGGACCTTCCTTCCCGCGGCCTGCTGCCGGCTCTGCGGCCTCTTC
CGCGTCTTCGCCTTCGCCCTCAGACGAGTCGGATCTCCCTTTGGGCCGCCTCCCCGCGTCGACTTTAAGA
CCAATGACTTACAAGGCAGCTGTAGATCTTAGCCACTTTTTAAAAGAAAAGGGGGGACTGGAAGGGCTAA
TTCACTCCCAACGAAGACAAGATCTGCTTTTTGCTTGTACTGGGTCTCTCTGGTTAGACCAGATCTGAGC
CTGGGAGCTCTCTGGCTAACTAGGGAACCCACTGCTTAAGCCTCAATAAAGCTTGCCTTGAGTGCTTCAA
GTAGTGTGTGCCCGTCTGTTGTGTGACTCTGGTAACTAGAGATCCCTCAGACCCTTTTAGTCAGTGTGGA
AAATCTCTAGCAGTACGTATAGTAGTTCATGTCATCTTATTATTCAGTATTTATAACTTGCAAAGAAATG
AATATCAGAGAGTGAGAGGAACTTGTTTATTGCAGCTTATAATGGTTACAAATAAAGCAATAGCATCACA
AATTTCACAAATAAAGCATTTTTTTCACTGCATTCTAGTTGTGGTTTGTCCAAACTCATCAATGTATCTT
ATCATGTCTGGCTCTAGCTATCCCGCCCCTAACTCCGCCCATCCCGCCCCTAACTCCGCCCAGTTCCGCC
CATTCTCCGCCCCATGGCTGACTAATTTTTTTTATTTATGCAGAGGCCGAGGCCGCCTCGGCCTCTGAGC
TATTCCAGAAGTAGTGAGGAGGCTTTTTTGGAGGCCTAGGGACGTACCCAATTCGCCCTATAGTGAGTCG
TATTACGCGCGCTCACTGGCCGTCGTTTTACAACGTCGTGACTGGGAAAACCCTGGCGTTACCCAACTTA
ATCGCCTTGCAGCACATCCCCCTTTCGCCAGCTGGCGTAATAGCGAAGAGGCCCGCACCGATCGCCCTTC
CCAACAGTTGCGCAGCCTGAATGGCGAATGGG
[124 nt withheld, positions 6683-6806]
C
[91 nt withheld, positions 6808-6898]
A
[49 nt withheld, positions 6900-6948]
CCTTTGACGTTGGAGTCCACGTTCTTT
[37 nt withheld, positions 6976-7012]
ACCCTATCTCGGTCTATTCTTTTGATTTATAAGGGATTTTGCCGATTTCGGCCTATTGGTTAAAAAATGA
GCTGATTTAACAAAAATTTAACGCGAATTTTAACAAAATATTAACGCTTACAATTTAGGTGGCACTTTTC
GGGGAAATGTGCGCGGAACCCCTATTTGTTTATTTTTCTAAATACATTCAAATATGTATCCGCTCATGAG
ACAATAACCCTGATAAATGCTTCAATAATATTGAAAAAGGAAGAGTATGAGTATTCAACATTTCCGTGTC
GCCCTTATTCCCTTTTTTGCGGCATTTTGCCTTCCTGTTTTTGCTCACCCAGAAACGCTGGTGAAAGTAA
AAGATGCTGAAGATCAGTTGGGTGCACGAGTGGGTTACATCGAACTGGATCTCAACAGCGGTAAGATCCT
TGAGAGTTTTCGCCCCGAAGAACGTTTTCCAATGATGAGCACTTTTAAAGTTCTGCTATGTGGCGCGGTA
TTATCCCGTATTGACGCCGGGCAAGAGCAACTCGGTCGCCGCATACACTATTCTCAGAATGACTTGGTTG
AGTACTCACCAGTCACAGAAAAGCATCTTACGGATGGCATGACAGTAAGAGAATTATGCAGTGCTGCCAT
AACCATGAGTGATAACACTGCGGCCAACTTACTTCTGACAACGATCGGAGGACCGAAGGAGCTAACCGCT
TTTTTGCACAACATGGGGGATCATGTAACTCGCCTTGATCGTTGGGAACCGGAGCTGAATGAAGCCATAC
CAAACGACGAGCGTGACACCACGATGCCTGTAGCAATGGCAACAACGTTGCGCAAACTATTAACTGGCGA
ACTACTTACTCTAGCTTCCCGGCAACAATTAATAGACTGGATGGAGGCGGATAAAGTTGCAGGACCACTT
CTGCGCTCGGCCCTTCCGGCTGGCTGGTTTATTGCTGATAAATCTGGAGCCGGTGAGCGTGGGTCTCGCG
GTATCATTGCAGCACTGGGGCCAGATGGTAAGCCCTCCCGTATCGTAGTTATCTACACGACGGGGAGTCA
GGCAACTATGGATGAACGAAATAGACAGATCGCTGAGATAGGTGCCTCACTGATTAAGCATTGGTAACTG
TCAGACCAAGTTTACTCATATATACTTTAGATTGATTTAAAACTTCATTTTTAATTTAAAAGGATCTAGG
TGAAGATCCTTTTTGATAATCTCATGACCAAAATCCCTTAACGTGAGTTTTCGTTCCACTGAGCGTCAGA
CCCCGTAGAAAAGATCAAAGGATCTTCTTGAGATCCTTTTTTTCTGCGCGTAATCTGCTGCTTGCAAACA
AAAAAACCACCGCTACCAGCGGTGGTTTGTTTGCCGGATCAAGAGCTACCAACTCTTTTTCCGAAGGTAA
CTGGCTTCAGCAGAGCGCAGATACCAAATACTGTTCTTCTAGTGTAGCCGTAGTTAGGCCACCACTTCAA
GAACTCTGTAGCACCGCCTACATACCTCGCTCTGCTAATCCTGTTACCAGTGGCTGCTGCCAGTGGCGAT
AAGTCGTGTCTTACCGGGTTGGACTCAAGACGATAGTTACCGGATAAGGCGCAGCGGTCGGGCTGAACGG
GGGGTTCGTGCACACAGCCCAGCTTGGAGCGAACGACCTACACCGAACTGAGATACCTACAGCGTGAGCT
ATGAGAAAGCGCCACGCTTCCCGAAGGGAGAAAGGCGGACAGGTATCCGGTAAGCGGCAGGGTCGGAACA
GGAGAGCGCACGAGGGAGCTTCCAGGGGGAAACGCCTGGTATCTTTATAGTCCTGTCGGGTTTCGCCACC
TCTGACTTGAGCGTCGATTTTTGTGATGCTCGTCAGGGGGGCGGAGCCTATGGAAAAACGCCAGCAACGC
GGCCTTTTTACGGTTCCTGGCCTTTTGCTGGCCTTTTGCTCACATGTTCTTTCCTGCGTTATCCCCTGAT
TCTGTGGATAACCGTATTACCGCCTTTGAGTGAGCTGATACCGCTCGCCGCAGCCGAACGACCGAGCGCA
GCGAGTCAGTGAGCGAGGAAGCGGAAGAGCGCCCAATACGCAAACCGCCTCTCCCCGCGCGTTGGCCGAT
TCATTAATGCAGCTGGCACGACAGGTTTCCCGACTGGAAAGCGGGCAGTGAGCGCAACGCAATTAATGTG
AGTTAGCTCACTCATTAGGCACCCCAGGCTTTACACTTTATGCTTCCGGCTCGTATGTTGTGTGGAATTG
TGAGCGGATAACAATTTCACACAGGAAACAGCTATGACCATGATTACGCCAAGCGCGCAATTAACCCTCA
CTAAAGGGAACAAAAGCTGGAGCTGCAAGC
Features (pLannotate 1.2.2; 31 found; start..end, strand, type, name):
      5..231     +  promoter       RSV promoter: Rous sarcoma virus enhancer/promoter
    232..412     +  LTR            5' LTR (truncated): truncated 5' long terminal repeat (LTR) from HIV-1
    459..584     +  misc_feature   HIV-1 Ψ: packaging signal of human immunodeficiency virus type 1
    568..931     +  CDS            HIV-1 gag (fragment): gag protein from human immunodeficiency virus 1; gag
   1077..1310    +  misc_feature   RRE: The Rev response element (RRE) of HIV-1 allows for Rev-dependent mRNA export from the nucleus to the cytoplasm.
   1687..1713    +  CDS            Rev (fragment): human immunodeficiency virus 1 (HIV-1) Rev protein; rev; enhances nuclear export of unspliced and incompletely spliced viral mRNAs
   1720..1743    +  promoter       SV40 promoter (fragment): SV40 early promoter
   1744..1815    +  promoter       SV40 promoter (fragment): SV40 enhancer and early promoter
   1839..1974    +  rep_origin     SV40 ori: SV40 origin of replication
   2020..2616    +  CDS            PuroR (fragment): puromycin N-acetyltransferase; pac from Streptomyces; confers resistance to puromycin
   2665..2782    +  misc_feature   cPPT/CTS: central polypurine tract and central termination sequence of HIV-1
   2847..2913    +  CDS            small t antigen (fragment): SV40 (simian virus 40) small t antigen
   2920..4098    +  promoter       EF-1α promoter: strong constitutive promoter for human elongation factor EF-1α
   4115..5098    +  CDS            HEYL: HEYL_HUMAN - Also known as BHLHB33, HRT3. Experimental evidence at protein level: Swiss-Prot protein existence level 1. Downstream effector of Notch signaling which may be required for cardiovascular development (By similarity). Transcriptional repressor which binds preferentially to the canonical E box sequence 5'-CACGTG-3' (By similarity). Represses transcription by the cardiac transcriptional activators GATA4 and GATA6. From Homo sapiens (Human).
   5114..5167    +  promoter       U6 promoter (fragment): RNA polymerase III promoter for human U6 snRNA
   5209..5797    +  misc_feature   WPRE: woodchuck hepatitis virus posttranscriptional regulatory element
   5848..5867    +  misc_feature   cPPT/CTS (fragment): central polypurine tract and central termination sequence of HIV-1
   5869..6102    +  LTR            3' LTR (ΔU3): self-inactivating 3' long terminal repeat (LTR) from HIV-1
   6180..6301    +  polyA_signal   SV40 poly(A) signal: SV40 polyadenylation signal
   6341..6476    +  rep_origin     SV40 ori: SV40 origin of replication
   6497..6515    -  promoter       T7 promoter: promoter for bacteriophage T7 RNA polymerase
   6523..6678    +  CDS            lacZα (fragment): LacZα fragment of β-galactosidase; lacZ fragment
   6683..7111    +  rep_origin     f1 ori (sequence partly withheld): f1 bacteriophage origin of replication; arrow indicates direction of (+) strand synthesis
   7164..7268    +  promoter       AmpR promoter: bla
   7269..8129    +  CDS            AmpR: β-lactamase; bla; confers resistance to ampicillin, carbenicillin, and related antibiotics
   8300..8888    +  rep_origin     ori: high-copy-number ColE1/pMB1/pBR322/pUC origin of replication
   9071..9163    +  CDS            lacI (fragment): lac repressor; lacI; The lac repressor binds to the lac operator to inhibit transcription in E. coli. This inhibition can be relieved by adding lactose or isopropyl-β-D-thiogalactopyranoside (IPTG).
   9176..9197    +  protein_bind   CAP binding site: CAP binding activates transcription in the presence of cAMP. E. coli catabolite activator protein
   9212..9242    +  promoter       lac promoter: promoter for the E. coli lac operon
   9250..9266    +  protein_bind   lac operator: The lac repressor binds to the lac operator to inhibit transcription in E. coli. This inhibition can be relieved by adding lactose or isopropyl-β-D-thiogalactopyranoside (IPTG). lac repressor encoded by lacI
   9311..9329    +  promoter       T3 promoter: promoter for bacteriophage T3 RNA polymerase
