[The description below was written by a language model from this plasmid's Addgene catalogue record and pLannotate feature annotations shown in this document.]
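Description:
TFORF3116 is a third-generation, self-inactivating lentiviral expression plasmid built on the pLX_TRC317 backbone for overexpressing the human transcription factor HEYL in mammalian cells. It belongs to a barcoded transcription factor ORF collection in which each construct carries a unique 24-bp barcode, so that individual factors can be identified by sequencing in pooled overexpression screens such as those probing directed differentiation. In bacteria it is maintained through a high-copy ColE1/pUC-type origin with ampicillin resistance (AmpR). An f1 origin and remnants of a lac/T7/T3 cloning region are also present in the backbone. The depositor notes that the plasmid can recombine, as is common for LTR-containing vectors.

The viral cassette begins with an RSV promoter fused to a truncated HIV-1 5' LTR, which allows Tat-independent production of genomic RNA. This is followed by the Ψ packaging signal with a gag fragment, the RRE for Rev-dependent nuclear export, and a cPPT/CTS that aids nuclear import of the viral genome. It ends with a ΔU3 3' LTR and a downstream SV40 polyadenylation signal. Within the provirus, an SV40 early promoter drives the puromycin N-acetyltransferase gene for selection of transduced cells. A separate EF-1α promoter drives the HEYL ORF, which the record ties to a RefSeq transcript and which was made by gene synthesis. HEYL is a bHLH repressor that acts downstream of Notch signalling. A WPRE lies downstream of the ORF and enhances transcript stability and expression. The barcode itself is not annotated in the feature table. It may lie in the short interval between the ORF and the WPRE, where only a small U6-like fragment is called, but the record does not state its position.
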