Addgene plasmid #144592: TFORF3116
Purpose: Lentiviral vector for overexpressing transcription factor ORFs with unique 24-bp barcodes. Barcodes facilitate identification of transcription factors in pooled screens.
Depositing lab: Feng Zhang. Depositing organization: Broad Institute. Publication: A transcription factor atlas of directed differentiation. Joung J, Ma S, Tay T, Geiger-Schuller KR, Kirchgatterer PC, Verdine VK, Guo B, Arias-Garcia MA, Allen WE, Singh A, Kuksenko O, Abudayyeh OO, Gootenberg JS, Fu Z, Macrae RK, Buenrostro JD, Regev A, Zhang F. Cell. 2023 Jan 5;186(1):209-229.e26. doi: 10.1016/j.cell.2022.11.026. PubMed 36608654.
Backbone
  Vector backbone: pLX_TRC317
  Backbone manufacturer: Broad Institute Genetic Perturbation Platform
  Backbone size w/o insert (bp): 8264
  Vector type: Mammalian Expression, Lentiviral
  Selectable markers: Puromycin
Growth in bacteria
  Bacterial resistance: Ampicillin, 100 μg/mL
  Growth temperature: 37°C
  Growth strain: NEB Stable
  Copy number: High Copy
Gene/Insert
  Gene/Insert name: HEYL
  Species: H. sapiens (human)
  Insert size (bp): 1088
  Entrez Gene: HEYL (a.k.a. HESR3, HEY3, HRT3, bHLHb33)
  Promoter: EF1a
  Cloning method: Unknown
  Sequencing primers: 5′ GGGTGGAGACTGAAGTTAGGCCAG; 3′ CACATAGCGTAAAAGGAGCAACATAG
Resource information
  A portion of this plasmid was derived from a plasmid made by: Genewiz synthesis
Terms and licenses: Academic/Nonprofit Terms; Industry Terms: Not Available to Industry
Depositor comments: NM_014571.3 . The transcription factor ORF portion of this plasmid was synthesized by Genewiz. Please test multiple small colonies in case of plasmid recombination. To make this collection available in a timely manner, a portion of this collection was not fully sequenced by Addgene. If an Addgene verified full plasmid sequence is not available, please contact us prior to placing an order to request the full sequence.
How to cite: TFORF3116 was a gift from Feng Zhang (Addgene plasmid # 144592 ; http://n2t.net/addgene:144592 ; RRID:Addgene_144592)
