>Addgene plasmid #144592 | TFORF3116 | depositor partial sequence | sequence record 285891 | Insert
ACCGCCACCATGAAGCGACCCAAGGAGCCGAGCGGCTCCGACGGGGAGTCCGACGGACCCATCGACGTGG
GCCAAGAGGGCCAGCTGAGCCAGATGGCCAGGCCGCTGTCCACCCCCAGCTCTTCGCAGATGCAAGCCAG
GAAGAAACACAGAGGGATCATAGAGAAACGGCGTCGAGACCGCATCAACAGTAGCCTTTCTGAATTGCGA
CGCTTGGTCCCCACTGCCTTTGAGAAACAGGGCTCTTCCAAGCTGGAGAAAGCCGAGGTCTTGCAGATGA
CGGTGGATCACTTGAAAATGCTCCATGCCACTGGTGGGACAGGATTCTTTGATGCCCGAGCCCTGGCAGT
TGACTTCCGGAGCATTGGTTTTCGGGAGTGCCTCACTGAGGTCATCAGGTACCTGGGGGTCCTTGAAGGG
CCCAGCAGCCGTGCAGACCCCGTCCGGATTCGCCTTCTCTCCCACCTCAACAGCTACGCAGCCGAGATGG
AGCCTTCGCCCACGCCCACTGGCCCTTTGGCCTTCCCTGCCTGGCCCTGGTCTTTCTTCCATAGCTGTCC
AGGGCTGCCAGCCCTGAGCAACCAGCTCGCCATCCTGGGAAGAGTGCCCAGCCCTGTCCTCCCCGGTGTC
TCCTCTCCTGCTTACCCCATCCCAGCCCTCCGAACCGCTCCCCTTCGCAGAGCCACAGGCATCATCCTGC
CAGCCCGGAGGAATGTGCTGCCCAGTCGAGGGGCATCTTCCACCCGGAGGGCCCGCCCCCTAGAGAGGCC
AGCGACCCCTGTGCCTGTCGCCCCCAGCAGCAGGGCTGCCAGGAGCAGCCACATCGCTCCCCTCCTGCAG
TCTTCCTCCCCAACACCCCCTGGTCCTACAGGGTCGGCTGCTTACGTGGCTGTTCCCACCCCCAACTCAT
CCTCCCCAGGGCCAGCTGGGAGGCCAGCGGGAGCCATGCTCTACCACTCCTGGGTCTCTGAAATCACTGA
AATCGGGGCTTTCTAGTAATGAACTAGTCCGTAACTTGAAAGTATTTCGATTTCTTGGCTTTATATATCT
TGTGGAAAGGACGAAGACCAAATCATTTATGAGTCCCG
