>Addgene plasmid #144592 | TFORF3116 | depositor partial sequence | sequence record 285892 | Barcode
AGACCAAATCATTTATGAGTCCCG
